>Addgene plasmid #75780 | HK3 gRNA (BRDN0001148398) | addgene full sequence | sequence record 184552 | Addgene Assembled Sequence
CCCGGGTGCAAAGATGGATAAAGTTTTAAACAGAGAGGAATCTTTGCAGCTAATGGACCTTCTAGGTCTT
GAAAGGAGTGGGAATTGGCTCCGGTGCCCGTCAGTGGGCAGAGCGCACATCGCCCACAGTCCCCGAGAAG
TTGGGGGGAGGGGTCGGCAATTGATCCGGTGCCTAGAGAAGGTGGCGCGGGGTAAACTGGGAAAGTGATG
TCGTGTACTGGCTCCGCCTTTTTCCCGAGGGTGGGGGAGAACCGTATATAAGTGCAGTAGTCGCCGTGAA
CGTTCTTTTTCGCAACGGGTTTGCCGCCAGAACACAGGTAAGTGCCGTGTGTGGTTCCCGCGGGCCTGGC
CTCTTTACGGGTTATGGCCCTTGCGTGCCTTGAATTACTTCCACCTGGCTGCAGTACGTGATTCTTGATC
CCGAGCTTCGGGTTGGAAGTGGGTGGGAGAGTTCGAGGCCTTGCGCTTAAGGAGCCCCTTCGCCTCGTGC
TTGAGTTGAGGCCTGGCCTGGGCGCTGGGGCCGCCGCGTGCGAATCTGGTGGCACCTTCGCGCCTGTCTC
GCTGCTTTCGATAAGTCTCTAGCCATTTAAAATTTTTGATGACCTGCTGCGACGCTTTTTTTCTGGCAAG
ATAGTCTTGTAAATGCGGGCCAAGATCTGCACACTGGTATTTCGGTTTTTGGGGCCGCGGGCGGCGACGG
GGCCCGTGCGTCCCAGCGCACATGTTCGGCGAGGCGGGGCCTGCGAGCGCGGCCACCGAGAATCGGACGG
GGGTAGTCTCAAGCTGGCCGGCCTGCTCTGGTGCCTGGCCTCGCGCCGCCGTGTATCGCCCCGCCCTGGG
CGGCAAGGCTGGCCCGGTCGGCACCAGTTGCGTGAGCGGAAAGATGGCCGCTTCCCGGCCCTGCTGCAGG
GAGCTCAAAATGGAGGACGCGGCGCTCGGGAGAGCGGGCGGGTGAGTCACCCACACAAAGGAAAAGGGCC
TTTCCGTCCTCAGCCGTCGCTTCATGTGACTCCACGGAGTACCGGGCGCCGTCCAGGCACCTCGATTAGT
TCTCGAGCTTTTGGAGTACGTCGTCTTTAGGTTGGGGGGAGGGGTTTTATGCGATGGAGTTTCCCCACAC
TGAGTGGGTGGAGACTGAAGTTAGGCCAGCTTGGCACTTGATGTAATTCTCCTTGGAATTTGCCCTTTTT
GAGTTTGGATCTTGGTTCATTCTCAAGCCTCAGACAGTGGTTCAAAGTTTTTTTCTTCCATTTCAGGTGT
CGTGACGTACGGCCACCATGACCGAGTACAAGCCCACGGTGCGCCTCGCCACCCGCGACGACGTCCCCAG
GGCCGTACGCACCCTCGCCGCCGCGTTCGCCGACTACCCCGCCACGCGCCACACCGTCGATCCGGACCGC
CACATCGAGCGGGTCACCGAGCTGCAAGAACTCTTCCTCACGCGCGTCGGGCTCGACATCGGCAAGGTGT
GGGTCGCGGACGACGGCGCCGCCGTGGCGGTCTGGACCACGCCGGAGAGCGTCGAAGCGGGGGCGGTGTT
CGCCGAGATCGGCCCGCGCATGGCCGAGTTGAGCGGTTCCCGGCTGGCCGCGCAGCAACAGATGGAAGGC
CTCCTGGCGCCGCACCGGCCCAAGGAGCCCGCGTGGTTCCTGGCCACCGTCGGAGTCTCGCCCGACCACC
AGGGCAAGGGTCTGGGCAGCGCCGTCGTGCTCCCCGGAGTGGAGGCGGCCGAGCGCGCCGGGGTGCCCGC
CTTCCTGGAGACCTCCGCGCCCCGCAACCTCCCCTTCTACGAGCGGCTCGGCTTCACCGTCACCGCCGAC
GTCGAGGTGCCCGAAGGACCGCGCACCTGGTGCATGACCCGCAAGCCCGGTGCCTGAACGCGTTAAGTCG
ACAATCAACCTCTGGATTACAAAATTTGTGAAAGATTGACTGGTATTCTTAACTATGTTGCTCCTTTTAC
GCTATGTGGATACGCTGCTTTAATGCCTTTGTATCATGCTATTGCTTCCCGTATGGCTTTCATTTTCTCC
TCCTTGTATAAATCCTGGTTGCTGTCTCTTTATGAGGAGTTGTGGCCCGTTGTCAGGCAACGTGGCGTGG
TGTGCACTGTGTTTGCTGACGCAACCCCCACTGGTTGGGGCATTGCCACCACCTGTCAGCTCCTTTCCGG
GACTTTCGCTTTCCCCCTCCCTATTGCCACGGCGGAACTCATCGCCGCCTGCCTTGCCCGCTGCTGGACA
GGGGCTCGGCTGTTGGGCACTGACAATTCCGTGGTGTTGTCGGGGAAATCATCGTCCTTTCCTTGGCTGC
TCGCCTGTGTTGCCACCTGGATTCTGCGCGGGACGTCCTTCTGCTACGTCCCTTCGGCCCTCAATCCAGC
GGACCTTCCTTCCCGCGGCCTGCTGCCGGCTCTGCGGCCTCTTCCGCGTCTTCGCCTTCGCCCTCAGACG
AGTCGGATCTCCCTTTGGGCCGCCTCCCCGCGTCGACTTTAAGACCAATGACTTACAAGGCAGCTGTAGA
TCTTAGCCACTTTTTAAAAGAAAAGGGGGGACTGGAAGGGCTAATTCACTCCCAACGAAGACAAGATCTG
CTTTTTGCTTGTACTGGGTCTCTCTGGTTAGACCAGATCTGAGCCTGGGAGCTCTCTGGCTAACTAGGGA
ACCCACTGCTTAAGCCTCAATAAAGCTTGCCTTGAGTGCTTCAAGTAGTGTGTGCCCGTCTGTTGTGTGA
CTCTGGTAACTAGAGATCCCTCAGACCCTTTTAGTCAGTGTGGAAAATCTCTAGCAGTACGTATAGTAGT
TCATGTCATCTTATTATTCAGTATTTATAACTTGCAAAGAAATGAATATCAGAGAGTGAGAGGAACTTGT
TTATTGCAGCTTATAATGGTTACAAATAAAGCAATAGCATCACAAATTTCACAAATAAAGCATTTTTTTC
ACTGCATTCTAGTTGTGGTTTGTCCAAACTCATCAATGTATCTTATCATGTCTGGCTCTAGCTATCCCGC
CCCTAACTCCGCCCATCCCGCCCCTAACTCCGCCCAGTTCCGCCCATTCTCCGCCCCATGGCTGACTAAT
TTTTTTTATTTATGCAGAGGCCGAGGCCGCCTCGGCCTCTGAGCTATTCCAGAAGTAGTGAGGAGGCTTT
TTTGGAGGCCTAGGGACGTACCCAATTCGCCCTATAGTGAGTCGTATTACGCGCGCTCACTGGCCGTCGT
TTTACAACGTCGTGACTGGGAAAACCCTGGCGTTACCCAACTTAATCGCCTTGCAGCACATCCCCCTTTC
GCCAGCTGGCGTAATAGCGAAGAGGCCCGCACCGATCGCCCTTCCCAACAGTTGCGCAGCCTGAATGGCG
AATGGG
[124 nt withheld, positions 3367-3490]
C
[91 nt withheld, positions 3492-3582]
A
[49 nt withheld, positions 3584-3632]
CCTTTGACGTTGGAGTCCACGTTCTTT
[37 nt withheld, positions 3660-3696]
ACCCTATCTCGGTCTATTCTTTTGATTTATAAGGGATTTTGCCGATTTCGGCCTATTGGTTAAAAAATGA
GCTGATTTAACAAAAATTTAACGCGAATTTTAACAAAATATTAACGCTTACAATTTAGGTGGCACTTTTC
GGGGAAATGTGCGCGGAACCCCTATTTGTTTATTTTTCTAAATACATTCAAATATGTATCCGCTCATGAG
ACAATAACCCTGATAAATGCTTCAATAATATTGAAAAAGGAAGAGTATGAGTATTCAACATTTCCGTGTC
GCCCTTATTCCCTTTTTTGCGGCATTTTGCCTTCCTGTTTTTGCTCACCCAGAAACGCTGGTGAAAGTAA
AAGATGCTGAAGATCAGTTGGGTGCACGAGTGGGTTACATCGAACTGGATCTCAACAGCGGTAAGATCCT
TGAGAGTTTTCGCCCCGAAGAACGTTTTCCAATGATGAGCACTTTTAAAGTTCTGCTATGTGGCGCGGTA
TTATCCCGTATTGACGCCGGGCAAGAGCAACTCGGTCGCCGCATACACTATTCTCAGAATGACTTGGTTG
AGTACTCACCAGTCACAGAAAAGCATCTTACGGATGGCATGACAGTAAGAGAATTATGCAGTGCTGCCAT
AACCATGAGTGATAACACTGCGGCCAACTTACTTCTGACAACGATCGGAGGACCGAAGGAGCTAACCGCT
TTTTTGCACAACATGGGGGATCATGTAACTCGCCTTGATCGTTGGGAACCGGAGCTGAATGAAGCCATAC
CAAACGACGAGCGTGACACCACGATGCCTGTAGCAATGGCAACAACGTTGCGCAAACTATTAACTGGCGA
ACTACTTACTCTAGCTTCCCGGCAACAATTAATAGACTGGATGGAGGCGGATAAAGTTGCAGGACCACTT
CTGCGCTCGGCCCTTCCGGCTGGCTGGTTTATTGCTGATAAATCTGGAGCCGGTGAGCGTGGGTCTCGCG
GTATCATTGCAGCACTGGGGCCAGATGGTAAGCCCTCCCGTATCGTAGTTATCTACACGACGGGGAGTCA
GGCAACTATGGATGAACGAAATAGACAGATCGCTGAGATAGGTGCCTCACTGATTAAGCATTGGTAACTG
TCAGACCAAGTTTACTCATATATACTTTAGATTGATTTAAAACTTCATTTTTAATTTAAAAGGATCTAGG
TGAAGATCCTTTTTGATAATCTCATGACCAAAATCCCTTAACGTGAGTTTTCGTTCCACTGAGCGTCAGA
CCCCGTAGAAAAGATCAAAGGATCTTCTTGAGATCCTTTTTTTCTGCGCGTAATCTGCTGCTTGCAAACA
AAAAAACCACCGCTACCAGCGGTGGTTTGTTTGCCGGATCAAGAGCTACCAACTCTTTTTCCGAAGGTAA
CTGGCTTCAGCAGAGCGCAGATACCAAATACTGTTCTTCTAGTGTAGCCGTAGTTAGGCCACCACTTCAA
GAACTCTGTAGCACCGCCTACATACCTCGCTCTGCTAATCCTGTTACCAGTGGCTGCTGCCAGTGGCGAT
AAGTCGTGTCTTACCGGGTTGGACTCAAGACGATAGTTACCGGATAAGGCGCAGCGGTCGGGCTGAACGG
GGGGTTCGTGCACACAGCCCAGCTTGGAGCGAACGACCTACACCGAACTGAGATACCTACAGCGTGAGCT
ATGAGAAAGCGCCACGCTTCCCGAAGGGAGAAAGGCGGACAGGTATCCGGTAAGCGGCAGGGTCGGAACA
GGAGAGCGCACGAGGGAGCTTCCAGGGGGAAACGCCTGGTATCTTTATAGTCCTGTCGGGTTTCGCCACC
TCTGACTTGAGCGTCGATTTTTGTGATGCTCGTCAGGGGGGCGGAGCCTATGGAAAAACGCCAGCAACGC
GGCCTTTTTACGGTTCCTGGCCTTTTGCTGGCCTTTTGCTCACATGTTCTTTCCTGCGTTATCCCCTGAT
TCTGTGGATAACCGTATTACCGCCTTTGAGTGAGCTGATACCGCTCGCCGCAGCCGAACGACCGAGCGCA
GCGAGTCAGTGAGCGAGGAAGCGGAAGAGCGCCCAATACGCAAACCGCCTCTCCCCGCGCGTTGGCCGAT
TCATTAATGCAGCTGGCACGACAGGTTTCCCGACTGGAAAGCGGGCAGTGAGCGCAACGCAATTAATGTG
AGTTAGCTCACTCATTAGGCACCCCAGGCTTTACACTTTATGCTTCCGGCTCGTATGTTGTGTGGAATTG
TGAGCGGATAACAATTTCACACAGGAAACAGCTATGACCATGATTACGCCAAGCGCGCAATTAACCCTCA
CTAAAGGGAACAAAAGCTGGAGCTGCAAGCTTAATGTAGTCTTATGCAATACTCTTGTAGTCTTGCAACA
TGGTAACGATGAGTTAGCAACATGCCTTACAAGGAGAGAAAAAGCACCGTGCATGCCGATTGGTGGAAGT
AAGGTGGTACGATCGTGCCTTATTAGGAAGGCAACAGACGGGTCTGACATGGATTGGACGAACCACTGAA
TTGCCGCATTGCAGAGATATTGTATTTAAGTGCCTAGCTCGATACATAAACGGGTCTCTCTGGTTAGACC
AGATCTGAGCCTGGGAGCTCTCTGGCTAACTAGGGAACCCACTGCTTAAGCCTCAATAAAGCTTGCCTTG
AGTGCTTCAAGTAGTGTGTGCCCGTCTGTTGTGTGACTCTGGTAACTAGAGATCCCTCAGACCCTTTTAG
TCAGTGTGGAAAATCTCTAGCAGTGGCGCCCGAACAGGGACTTGAAAGCGAAAGGGAAACCAGAGGAGCT
CTCTCGACGCAGGACTCGGCTTGCTGAAGCGCGCACGGCAAGAGGCGAGGGGCGGCGACTGGTGAGTACG
CCAAAAATTTTGACTAGCGGAGGCTAGAAGGAGAGAGATGGGTGCGAGAGCGTCAGTATTAAGCGGGGGA
GAATTAGATCGCGATGGGAAAAAATTCGGTTAAGGCCAGGGGGAAAGAAAAAATATAAATTAAAACATAT
AGTATGGGCAAGCAGGGAGCTAGAACGATTCGCAGTTAATCCTGGCCTGTTAGAAACATCAGAAGGCTGT
AGACAAATACTGGGACAGCTACAACCATCCCTTCAGACAGGATCAGAAGAACTTAGATCATTATATAATA
CAGTAGCAACCCTCTATTGTGTGCATCAAAGGATAGAGATAAAAGACACCAAGGAAGCTTTAGACAAGAT
AGAGGAAGAGCAAAACAAAAGTAAGACCACCGCACAGCAAGCGGCCGCTGATCTTCAGACCTGGAGGAGG
AGATATGAGGGACAATTGGAGAAGTGAATTATATAAATATAAAGTAGTAAAAATTGAACCATTAGGAGTA
GCACCCACCAAGGCAAAGAGAAGAGTGGTGCAGAGAGAAAAAAGAGCAGTGGGAATAGGAGCTTTGTTCC
TTGGGTTCTTGGGAGCAGCAGGAAGCACTATGGGCGCAGCGTCAATGACGCTGACGGTACAGGCCAGACA
ATTATTGTCTGGTATAGTGCAGCAGCAGAACAATTTGCTGAGGGCTATTGAGGCGCAACAGCATCTGTTG
CAACTCACAGTCTGGGGCATCAAGCAGCTCCAGGCAAGAATCCTGGCTGTGGAAAGATACCTAAAGGATC
AACAGCTCCTGGGGATTTGGGGTTGCTCTGGAAAACTCATTTGCACCACTGCTGTGCCTTGGAATGCTAG
TTGGAGTAATAAATCTCTGGAACAGATTTGGAATCACACGACCTGGATGGAGTGGGACAGAGAAATTAAC
AATTACACAAGCTTAATACACTCCTTAATTGAAGAATCGCAAAACCAGCAAGAAAAGAATGAACAAGAAT
TATTGGAATTAGATAAATGGGCAAGTTTGTGGAATTGGTTTAACATAACAAATTGGCTGTGGTATATAAA
ATTATTCATAATGATAGTAGGAGGCTTGGTAGGTTTAAGAATAGTTTTTGCTGTACTTTCTATAGTGAAT
AGAGTTAGGCAGGGATATTCACCATTATCGTTTCAGACCCACCTCCCAACCCCGAGGGGACCCAGAGAGG
GCCTATTTCCCATGATTCCTTCATATTTGCATATACGATACAAGGCTGTTAGAGAGATAATTAGAATTAA
TTTGACTGTAAACACAAAGATATTAGTACAAAATACGTGACGTAGAAAGTAATAATTTCTTGGGTAGTTT
GCAGTTTTAAAATTATGTTTTAAAATGGACTATCATATGCTTACCGTAACTTGAAAGTATTTCGATTTCT
TGGCTTTATATATCTTGTGGAAAGGACGAAACACCGATACCCACCAGTGCCATGTGGTTTTAGAGCTAGA
AATAGCAAGTTAAAATAAGGCTAGTCCGTTATCAACTTGAAAAAGTGGCACCGAGTCGGTGCTTTTTTAA
GCTTGGCGTAACTAGATCTTGAGACAAATGGCAGTATTCATCCACAATTTTAAAAGAAAAGGGGGGATTG
GGGGGTACAGTGCAGGGGAAAGAATAGTAGACATAATAGCAACAGACATACAAACTAAAGAATTACAAAA
ACAAATTACAAAAATTCAAAATTTTCGGGTTTATTACAGGGACAGCAGAGATCCACTTTGGCGCCGGCTC
GAGGGGG
Features (pLannotate 1.2.2; 29 found; start..end, strand, type, name):
     14..80      +  CDS            small t antigen (fragment): SV40 (simian virus 40) small t antigen
    106..317     +  promoter       EF-1α core promoter: core promoter for human elongation factor EF-1α
    318..1256    +  intron         EF-1α intron A: intron upstream of the start codon of human EF-1α
   1278..1877    +  CDS            PuroR (fragment): puromycin N-acetyltransferase; pac from Streptomyces; confers resistance to puromycin
   1893..2481    +  misc_feature   WPRE: woodchuck hepatitis virus posttranscriptional regulatory element
   2532..2551    +  misc_feature   cPPT/CTS (fragment): central polypurine tract and central termination sequence of HIV-1
   2553..2786    +  LTR            3' LTR (ΔU3): self-inactivating 3' long terminal repeat (LTR) from HIV-1
   2864..2985    +  polyA_signal   SV40 poly(A) signal: SV40 polyadenylation signal
   3025..3160    +  rep_origin     SV40 ori: SV40 origin of replication
   3181..3199    -  promoter       T7 promoter: promoter for bacteriophage T7 RNA polymerase
   3207..3362    +  CDS            lacZα (fragment): LacZα fragment of β-galactosidase; lacZ fragment
   3367..3795    +  rep_origin     f1 ori (sequence partly withheld): f1 bacteriophage origin of replication; arrow indicates direction of (+) strand synthesis
   3848..3952    +  promoter       AmpR promoter: bla
   3953..4813    +  CDS            AmpR: β-lactamase; bla; confers resistance to ampicillin, carbenicillin, and related antibiotics
   4984..5572    +  rep_origin     ori: high-copy-number ColE1/pMB1/pBR322/pUC origin of replication
   5755..5847    +  CDS            lacI (fragment): lac repressor; lacI; The lac repressor binds to the lac operator to inhibit transcription in E. coli. This inhibition can be relieved by adding lactose or isopropyl-β-D-thiogalactopyranoside (IPTG).
   5860..5881    +  protein_bind   CAP binding site: CAP binding activates transcription in the presence of cAMP. E. coli catabolite activator protein
   5896..5926    +  promoter       lac promoter: promoter for the E. coli lac operon
   5934..5950    +  protein_bind   lac operator: The lac repressor binds to the lac operator to inhibit transcription in E. coli. This inhibition can be relieved by adding lactose or isopropyl-β-D-thiogalactopyranoside (IPTG). lac repressor encoded by lacI
   5995..6013    +  promoter       T3 promoter: promoter for bacteriophage T3 RNA polymerase
   6041..6267    +  promoter       RSV promoter: Rous sarcoma virus enhancer/promoter
   6268..6448    +  LTR            5' LTR (truncated): truncated 5' long terminal repeat (LTR) from HIV-1
   6495..6620    +  misc_feature   HIV-1 Ψ: packaging signal of human immunodeficiency virus type 1
   6604..6967    +  CDS            HIV-1 gag (fragment): gag protein from human immunodeficiency virus 1; gag
   7113..7346    +  misc_feature   RRE: The Rev response element (RRE) of HIV-1 allows for Rev-dependent mRNA export from the nucleus to the cytoplasm.
   7723..7749    +  CDS            Rev (fragment): human immunodeficiency virus 1 (HIV-1) Rev protein; rev; enhances nuclear export of unspliced and incompletely spliced viral mRNAs
   7753..7993    +  promoter       U6 promoter: RNA polymerase III promoter for human U6 snRNA
   8023..8098    +  misc_RNA       gRNA scaffold: guide RNA scaffold for the Streptococcus pyogenes CRISPR/Cas9 system
   8154..8271    +  misc_feature   cPPT/CTS: central polypurine tract and central termination sequence of HIV-1
