[The description below was written by a language model from this plasmid's Addgene catalogue record and pLannotate feature annotations shown in this document.]
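Description:
HK3 gRNA (BRDN0001148398) is a third-generation lentiviral guide RNA plasmid built on the lentiGuide-Puro backbone, designed to direct Streptococcus pyogenes Cas9 to the human HK3 gene (hexokinase 3; the guide was designed against the NM_002115.2 reference transcript). The catalogue's gene links also list HOOK3 because it shares the alias HK3. The 8.3 kb plasmid is maintained in E. coli at high copy through a ColE1/pUC-type origin with ampicillin selection (AmpR). It also carries an f1 origin, an SV40 origin and remnants of lac and T7/T3 cloning elements from the parental backbone.

The transfer cassette is framed by an RSV promoter-driven truncated HIV-1 5' LTR and a self-inactivating ΔU3 3' LTR. This arrangement makes genomic RNA production Tat-independent and leaves the integrated provirus without LTR promoter activity. Within the LTRs are the Ψ packaging signal with a partial gag sequence, the Rev response element for nuclear export of the unspliced genome, and a cPPT/CTS that aids nuclear import. The payload consists of two units. A human U6 RNA polymerase III promoter drives the 20-nt HK3 spacer, which is fused to the Cas9 gRNA scaffold. An EF-1α promoter with its first intron drives puromycin N-acetyltransferase, followed by WPRE to enhance transcript expression.

The plasmid does not encode Cas9, so it is meant to be packaged into lentivirus and delivered to cells that already express Cas9 or are co-transduced with a separate Cas9 vector. Transduced cells are selected with puromycin to obtain HK3 knockout. It is an individual clone from a human kinome gRNA collection designed with optimized sgRNA rules.
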