Addgene plasmid #75780: HK3 gRNA (BRDN0001148398)
Purpose: 3rd generation lentiviral gRNA plasmid targeting human HK3
Depositing lab: John Doench & David Root. Depositing organization: Broad Institute. Publication: Optimized sgRNA design to maximize activity and minimize off-target effects of CRISPR-Cas9. Doench JG, Fusi N, Sullender M, Hegde M, Vaimberg EW, Donovan KF, Smith I, Tothova Z, Wilen C, Orchard R, Virgin HW, Listgarten J, Root DE. Nat Biotechnol. 2016 Jan 18. doi: 10.1038/nbt.3437. PubMed 26780180.
Backbone
  Vector backbone: lentiGuide-Puro
  Backbone manufacturer: Zhang Lab (Addgene plasmid # 52963)
  Vector type: Mammalian Expression, Lentiviral, CRISPR
  Selectable markers: Puromycin
Growth in bacteria
  Bacterial resistance: Ampicillin, 100 μg/mL
  Growth temperature: 37°C
  Growth strain: DH5alpha
  Copy number: High Copy
Gene/Insert
  Gene/Insert name: HK3 (alt names: HK3; NM_002115.2)
  gRNA/shRNA sequence: ATACCCACCAGTGCCATGTG
  Species: H. sapiens (human)
  Entrez Gene: HK3 (a.k.a. HKIII, HXK3); HOOK3 (a.k.a. HK3)
  Promoter: hU6
  Cloning method: Unknown
  Sequencing primers: 5′ U6-F; 3′ pS2-R
Terms and licenses: Academic/Nonprofit Terms; Industry Terms: Not Available to Industry
Depositor comments: The gRNA was designed to target the following Genbank reference sequence(s): NM_002115.2. Note that this plasmid does NOT contain Cas9. It should be used in conjunction with lentiCas9-Blast (Addgene #52962) or otherwise with cell lines already expressing Cas9. Browse the full kinome gRNA library at http://www.addgene.org/pooled-library/broadgpp-human-kinome/ or visit http://www.broadinstitute.org/rnai/public/ for detailed protocols and information.
How to cite: HK3 gRNA (BRDN0001148398) was a gift from John Doench & David Root (Addgene plasmid # 75780 ; http://n2t.net/addgene:75780 ; RRID:Addgene_75780)
