>Addgene plasmid #75780 | HK3 gRNA (BRDN0001148398) | depositor partial sequence | sequence record 143240 | Target Sequence
ATACCCACCAGTGCCATGTG
