>Addgene plasmid #75780 | HK3 gRNA (BRDN0001148398) | addgene partial sequence | sequence record 184551 | hU6-F
GTGACGTAGAAAGTAATAATTTCTTGGGTAGTTTGCAGTTTTAAAATTATGTTTTAAAATGGACTATCAT
ATGCTTACCGTAACTTGAAAGTATTTCGATTTCTTGGCTTTATATATCTTGTGGAAAGGACGAAACACCG
ATACCCACCAGTGCCATGTGGTTTTAGAGCTAGAAATAGCAAGTTAAAATAAGGCTAGTCCGTTATCAAC
TTGAAAAAGTGGCACCGAGTCGGTGCTTTTTTAAGCTTGGCGTAACTAGATCTTGAGACAAATGGCAGTA
TTCATCCACAATTTTAAAAGAAAAGGGGGGATTGGGGGGTACAGTGCAGGGGAAAGAATAGTAGACATAA
TAGCAACAGACATACAAACTAAAGAATTACAAAAACAAATTACAAAAATTCAAAATTTTCGGGTTTATTA
CAGGGACAGCAGAGATCCACTTTGGCGCCGGCTCGAGGGGGCCCGGGTGCAAAGATGGATAAAGTTTTAA
ACAGAGAGGAATCTTTGCAGCTAATGGACCTTCTAGGTCTTGAAAGGAGTGGGAATTGGCTCCGGTGCCC
GTCAGTGGGC
